>Addgene plasmid #221603 | AAV-hSyn-PiGM-Iq(D387A eGFP) | addgene full sequence | sequence record 441622 | Addgene NGS Result
ATGAATGCAATTGTTGTTGTTAACTTGTTTATTGCAGCTTATAATGGTTACAAATAAAGCAATAGCATCA
CAAATTTCACAAATAAAGCCTAACTAGTGATGGTTACAAATAAAGCAATAGCATCACAAATTTCACAAAT
AAACACCACGGAATTGTCAGTGCCCAACAGCCGAGCCCCTGTCCAGCAGCGGGCAAGGCAGGCGGCGATG
AGTTCCGCCGTGGCAAGAACTAACCAGGATTTATACAAGGAGGAGAAAATGAAAGCCATACGGGAAGCAA
TAGCATGATACAAAGGCATTAAAGCAGCGTATCCACATAGCGTAAAAGGAGCAACATAGTTAAGAATACC
AGTCAATCTTTCACAAATTTTGTAATCCAGAGGTTGATTATTCTAGATTACATAATTACACACTTTGTCT
TTGACTTCTTTTTCTTCTTTTTACCCTTATACAGCTCGTCCATGCCGAGAGTGATCCCGGCGGCGGTCAC
GAACTCCAGCAGGACCATGTGATCGCGCTTCTCGTTGGGGTCTTTGCTCAGGGCGGACTGGGTGCTCAGG
TAGTGGTTGTCGGGCAGCAGCACGGGGCCGTCGCCGATGGGGGTGTTCTGCTGGTAGTGGTCGGCGAGCT
GCACGCTGCCGTCCTCGATGTTGTGGCGGATCTTGAAGTTCACCTTGATGCCGTTCTTCTGCTTGTCGGC
CATGATATAGACGTTGTGGCTGTTGTAGTTGTACTCCAGCTTGTGCCCCAGGATGTTGCCGTCCTCCTTG
AAGTCGATGCCCTTCAGCTCGATGCGGTTCACCAGGGTGTCGCCCTCGAACTTCACCTCGGCGCGGGTCT
TGTAGTTGCCGTCGTCCTTGAAGAAGATGGTGCGCTCCTGGACGTAGCCTTCGGGCATGGCGGACTTGAA
GAAGTCGTGCTGCTTCATGTGGTCGGGGTAGCGGCTGAAGCACTGCACGCCGTAGGTCAGGGTGGTCACG
AGGGTGGGCCAGGGCACGGGCAGCTTGCCGGTGGTGCAGATGAACTTCAGGGTCAGCTTGCCGTAGGTGG
CATCGCCCTCGCCCTCGCCGGACACGCTGAACTTGTGGCCGTTTACGTCGCCGTCCAGCTCGACCAGGAT
GGGCACCACCCCGGTGAACAGCTCCTCGCCCTTGCTCACCATATCGATTCCCGCGCCTCCTCCTCCAATG
TAGTCGGTCTTCTCCAGTTCCTTTGTCACTTTGCTGGAATCGTTGGAAAAATTATTTTCCTCTTTTTTGG
CCTTGTGCTTCATTTTTTTGATTGACTTGGTGGAACCATTGTTCTGTTCTGTAATCTTTGACTTCTCTTC
CTCGCCCTCTTCCACAAGATCGTCCCGGTTCATGGTCATCTTTTTAGCGGCTTCATTACAGTCTTTGGTC
TCTGTATCAAACTTGGCTGCTTTGAAGTTTCCTGTGCCCAGCGTGGTCTCTGGGGAGATGGACAGTCTGC
TATCTCCCTCCACTGTGGTCTCTCCGTACATCATAGGCAGGTTCAAACCAGCAGTACTCAGATAAGAATC
CATTTCGCCGCCGGTAATCATAGAAGAATCAGCAAAGAATCCAGCCAAGGGACTATCGAACGTCGGGTTC
AGGTATTTGAGATGAGCCCTCTGTCGCTCAAGAACGCTCATGTCTGGAAAGTTCAGGAGAAGGTCGCCAC
CGATGGCGCCATTCATGCTGCCGCCACCACTGCCGCCCGTACGAGGGCCGGGATTCTCCTCCACGTCACC
GCATGTTAGAAGACTTCCTCTGCCCTCACCGCCACCAGATCCACCTCCGCTAGCTCCCGCGCCTCCTCCT
CCTGAGCCTCCTCCTGAGGCGGCGCCGATCATAATTTGGGCCTCCCGTGTCCTAGAGATAGCCTTTGCCA
GCAGCTCCCTTGCGGTGTCAATATCGACGATAGGCTTTGCGTAATTGGTACCCAACTCTACGCCGCTTGC
CTTCAAAACAGTCAACGGTGCGTCCCAGGGATGATGAATCCACTCGGTAGGCAGCCTTGCCAGCTCGGGG
AGCCACTGGCGGATGTATTCCCCTTCTGGGTCGTATTTAGCCCCCTGCAAAGCGGGGTTGTCGAGCCTAT
CGAGTTCGTGCCCATCAGGAATAGATCCGGAAATGTACTGCCACCCAAGAATGTCGCACTCAAGGTCAGC
GGCCAGCAGCGTGTCCCAGAAGTACTTCATGCCCCATTTCCATGGGAGCAACAAGAACTTGACGGCGAAA
GAAGACACAATCACTCTGATCCTATTATGCATCCACCCCGTGGCCCACAGCTCCCTCATGCCAGCGTCGA
CAAGTGGATACCCGGTGCGCCCCTGTCGCCAAGCCTTGAATTTATCAACATCTGCGTCCCATGGGAAGAA
GCGCAGGTGAGACAAGAGGCTCTGTTCGTGGGTGAAAGGGAAGTTAAAACAAATGTAGCGGCTGTACTCC
CGGAGTCCGATGCCTCTCAGGAACAAATCGGCAGACTCCTCTCCCTCACTGTTTTTGTCTCTTGCCCAGA
TTATCTGCTTCATCCGGGCGCACTGGAACACGTGCCGAACAGAGATCTCGCCAAAGTGCAGGTAAGGGCT
CAAGAGGCTTGTTGAGTTTCCAACGACTTTTTTGGAGTTCTTAGCGTAGTCAATCAGCTGCTTTTCAATG
AACTCGTTCAGAAGTTTGTCTGCGTTTGACCATCCTGGGGACCATGCGCGAGTCAGCAGGGCGTTACTTG
GCTTCTCAGCCTCATTCTCCAGACCCAACTCTTCGATGCTACATGCCCAGATTGCCTCAGCGGCGGCAGT
AATTGGCATCAGCCGCCAGGGGGGGGGAAGCATCACGCTTTCGATACTCATGTCCAGACATTTTTTCCAG
TAAGAATTGAAGCTAGTGAAAGGCTTGCCTTTCTCACAATAAATTTCCCATGGTTCATACAACAGGTCGC
CATTGTAAGACTGCACACTGATGCCCCGCTCCACCAATTTCTCCTTGACGGTATGGTCCCGCACAAGGCT
AACTGGGTCGTAGAGGTGGTTGAAAACCACTTTTGTTGCGCCGGTCACCCGGATGCAGTCCAGAATTGCG
CTAATCGTGTTGTGGGTCTTAATCAACGTCAGATCGGAGCCCAGTGCCTTGAGACTCTGTGACAGGTGAG
CCAAGGACTGCTTCATCCACCATCTGCTGGCCCGGCCAGGGTAGAACTGTCCCTCCTCCTCTGGACACCA
AATGAAGACAGGGAACACAGAACCCTCATGGGCTGCTGCTGCCAATGCGGGGTTATCTTCGATTCTCAGG
TCCCTGCGAAACCAGACAATTGTCTTCTTGTCCATCTTCATGCTGCCGCCACCACTGCCGCCACCGGTTG
TAGCATGGGGCTCCGTGGTGATCTGTGGCTTTTTACACAAGTCCTGATAAAATTCTGATTCCAAGAAACG
AGGATAAGAGTTGTTCTCCATCAGGCTGTACACCCTCTTCTGCGCTGTGGTGAAGCAGCCACTTGTAGCC
TCTTGGATATTTTGGGCAATCAGAGTTTTTGTTTGAAAGTCTATGTTTATCTCTTTGGGAGCTTCCTTCT
CGATGAAGTCGGTGTATATTTTCCTTGCTTTTGAGGACAGTTTCTGTGGTGATTTGGTTTTCTTGAAGTC
TTCGCAAGCCAACCAGAATTCAATATTTTCTTCACAGAACTCGGACTTTAAAAACGCTCTGAATGCAGCA
AGCCCATATTTGCTGGCCAGCAGTTCATCAAATGCTTCTGCCCAGAGCAGCGCTTCCTCAGGAGAAGGCT
TGATAAAAGTTTGCTGTTTGCTTTTCTTGCCAGTTTTGGGCTTCCCAGGAGTCATGGATCCCAAGCTTGA
ATTCGACTGCGCTCTCAGGCACGACACGACTCCTCCGCTGCCCACCGCAGACTGAGGCAGCGCTGAGTCG
CCGGCGCCGCAGCGCAGATGGTCGCGCCCGTGCCCCCCTATCTCGCGCCTCGCGTGGTGCGGTCCGGCTG
GGCCGGCGGCGGCGCGGACGCGACCAAGGTGGCCGGGAAGGGGAGTTTGCGGGGGACCGGCGAGTGACGT
CAGCGCGCCTTCAGTGCTGAGGCGGCGGTGGCGCGCGCCGCCAGGCGGGGGCGAAGGCACTGTCCGCGGT
GCTGAAGCTGGCAGTGCGCACGCGCCTCGCCGCATCCTGTTTCCCCTCCCCCTCTCTGATAGGGGATGCG
CAATTTGGGGAATGGGGGTTGGGTGCTTGTCCAGTGGGTCGGGGTCGGTCGTCAGGTAGGCACCCCCACC
CCGCCTCATCCTGGTCCTAAAACCCACTTGCACTCATACGCAGGGCCCTCTGCAGAGATCTTCCTAGAGC
ATGGCTACGTAGATAAGTAGCATGGCGGGTTAATCATTAACTACAAGGAACCCCTAGTGATGGAGTTGGC
CACTCCCTCTCTGCGCGCTCGCTCGCTCACTGAGGCCGGGCGACCAAAGGTCGCCCGACGCCCGGGCTTT
GCCCGGGCGGCCTCAGTGAGCGAGCGAGCGCGCAGCTGGCGTAATAGCGAAGAGGCCCGCACCGATCGCC
CTTCCCAACAGTTGCGCAGCCTGAATGGCGAATGGG
[124 nt withheld, positions 4587-4710]
C
[91 nt withheld, positions 4712-4802]
A
[49 nt withheld, positions 4804-4852]
CCTTTGACGTTGGAGTCCACGTTCTTT
[37 nt withheld, positions 4880-4916]
ACCCTATCTCGGTCTATTCTTTTGATTTATAAGGGATTTTGCCGATTTCGGCCTATTGGTTAAAAAATGA
GCTGATTTAACAAAAATTTAACGCGAATTTTAACAAAATATTAACGCTTACAATTTAGGTGGCACTTTTC
GGGGAAATGTGCGCGGAACCCCTATTTGTTTATTTTTCTAAATACATTCAAATATGTATCCGCTCATGAG
ACAATAACCCTGATAAATGCTTCAATAATATTGAAAAAGGAAGAGTATGAGTATTCAACATTTCCGTGTC
GCCCTTATTCCCTTTTTTGCGGCATTTTGCCTTCCTGTTTTTGCTCACCCAGAAACGCTGGTGAAAGTAA
AAGATGCTGAAGATCAGTTGGGTGCACGAGTGGGTTACATCGAACTGGATCTCAACAGCGGTAAGATCCT
TGAGAGTTTTCGCCCCGAAGAACGTTTTCCAATGATGAGCACTTTTAAAGTTCTGCTATGTGGCGCGGTA
TTATCCCGTATTGACGCCGGGCAAGAGCAACTCGGTCGCCGCATACACTATTCTCAGAATGACTTGGTTG
AGTACTCACCAGTCACAGAAAAGCATCTTACGGATGGCATGACAGTAAGAGAATTATGCAGTGCTGCCAT
AACCATGAGTGATAACACTGCGGCCAACTTACTTCTGACAACGATCGGAGGACCGAAGGAGCTAACCGCT
TTTTTGCACAACATGGGGGATCATGTAACTCGCCTTGATCGTTGGGAACCGGAGCTGAATGAAGCCATAC
CAAACGACGAGCGTGACACCACGATGCCTGTAGCAATGGCAACAACGTTGCGCAAACTATTAACTGGCGA
ACTACTTACTCTAGCTTCCCGGCAACAATTAATAGACTGGATGGAGGCGGATAAAGTTGCAGGACCACTT
CTGCGCTCGGCCCTTCCGGCTGGCTGGTTTATTGCTGATAAATCTGGAGCCGGTGAGCGTGGGTCTCGCG
GTATCATTGCAGCACTGGGGCCAGATGGTAAGCCCTCCCGTATCGTAGTTATCTACACGACGGGGAGTCA
GGCAACTATGGATGAACGAAATAGACAGATCGCTGAGATAGGTGCCTCACTGATTAAGCATTGGTAACTG
TCAGACCAAGTTTACTCATATATACTTTAGATTGATTTAAAACTTCATTTTTAATTTAAAAGGATCTAGG
TGAAGATCCTTTTTGATAATCTCATGACCAAAATCCCTTAACGTGAGTTTTCGTTCCACTGAGCGTCAGA
CCCCGTAGAAAAGATCAAAGGATCTTCTTGAGATCCTTTTTTTCTGCGCGTAATCTGCTGCTTGCAAACA
AAAAAACCACCGCTACCAGCGGTGGTTTGTTTGCCGGATCAAGAGCTACCAACTCTTTTTCCGAAGGTAA
CTGGCTTCAGCAGAGCGCAGATACCAAATACTGTTCTTCTAGTGTAGCCGTAGTTAGGCCACCACTTCAA
GAACTCTGTAGCACCGCCTACATACCTCGCTCTGCTAATCCTGTTACCAGTGGCTGCTGCCAGTGGCGAT
AAGTCGTGTCTTACCGGGTTGGACTCAAGACGATAGTTACCGGATAAGGCGCAGCGGTCGGGCTGAACGG
GGGGTTCGTGCACACAGCCCAGCTTGGAGCGAACGACCTACACCGAACTGAGATACCTACAGCGTGAGCT
ATGAGAAAGCGCCACGCTTCCCGAAGGGAGAAAGGCGGACAGGTATCCGGTAAGCGGCAGGGTCGGAACA
GGAGAGCGCACGAGGGAGCTTCCAGGGGGAAACGCCTGGTATCTTTATAGTCCTGTCGGGTTTCGCCACC
TCTGACTTGAGCGTCGATTTTTGTGATGCTCGTCAGGGGGGCGGAGCCTATGGAAAAACGCCAGCAACGC
GGCCTTTTTACGGTTCCTGGCCTTTTGCTGGCCTTTTGCTCACATGTTCTTTCCTGCGTTATCCCCTGAT
TCTGTGGATAACCGTATTACCGCCTTTGAGTGAGCTGATACCGCTCGCCGCAGCCGAACGACCGAGCGCA
GCGAGTCAGTGAGCGAGGAAGCGGAAGAGCGCCCAATACGCAAACCGCCTCTCCCCGCGCGTTGGCCGAT
TCATTAATGCAGCTGCGCGCTCGCTCGCTCACTGAGGCCGCCCGGGCAAAGCCCGGGCGTCGGGCGACCT
TTGGTCGCCCGGCCTCAGTGAGCGAGCGAGCGCGCAGAGAGGGAGTGGCCAACTCCATCACTAGGGGTTC
CTTGTAGTTAATGATTAACCCGCCATGCTACTTATCTACGTAGCCATGCTCTAGGAAGATCCTTATCGAT
TTTAAAAAACCTCCCACATCTCCCCCTGAACCTGAAACATAAA
Features (pLannotate 1.2.2; 18 found; start..end, strand, type, name):
     22..89      +  polyA_signal   SV40 poly(A) signal (fragment): SV40 polyadenylation signal
    100..143     +  polyA_signal   SV40 poly(A) signal (fragment): SV40 polyadenylation signal
    142..226     -  misc_feature   WPRE (fragment): woodchuck hepatitis virus posttranscriptional regulatory element
    232..389     -  misc_feature   WPRE (fragment): woodchuck hepatitis virus posttranscriptional regulatory element
    398..445     -  CDS            K-Ras (fragment): human small GTPase proto-oncoprotein
    446..1162    -  CDS            EGFP: EGFP is a basic (constitutively fluorescent) green fluorescent protein published in 1996, derived from Aequorea victoria. It is reported to be a rapidly-maturing weak dimer with moderate acid sensitivity.
   1187..1696    -  CDS            BHLH63 (fragment): BH063_ARATH - Also known as CIB1, EN84. Experimental evidence at protein level: Swiss-Prot protein existence level 1. Transcription factor that binds DNA to G box 5'-CACGTG-3' and, to a lower extent, to E-box 5'-CANNTG-3' in vitro. Binds to chromatin DNA of the FT gene and promotes its expression, and thus triggers flowering in response to blue light. From Arabidopsis thaliana (Mouse-ear cress).
   1838..3331    -  CDS            CRY2 (fragment): CRY2_ARATH - Also known as PHH1 From Arabidopsis thaliana (Mouse-ear cress).
   3359..3853    -  CDS            RGS2 (fragment): RGS2_HUMAN - Also known as G0S8. Experimental evidence at protein level: Swiss-Prot protein existence level 1. Regulates G protein-coupled receptor signaling cascades. Inhibits signal transduction by increasing the GTPase activity of G protein alpha subunits, thereby driving them into their inactive GDP- bound form (PubMed:11063746, PubMed:19478087). It is involved in the negative regulation of the angiotensin-activated signaling pathway (PubMed:28784619). Plays a role in the regulation of blood pressure in response to signaling via G protein-coupled receptors and GNAQ. Plays a role in regulat
   3857..4304    -  promoter       hSyn promoter: human synapsin I promoter; confers neuron-specific expression (Kügler et al., 2003)
   4386..4518    +  repeat_region  AAV2 ITR (fragment): inverted terminal repeat of adeno-associated virus serotype 2 inverted
   4513..4582    +  CDS            lacZα (fragment): LacZα fragment of β-galactosidase; lacZ fragment
   4587..5015    +  rep_origin     f1 ori (sequence partly withheld): f1 bacteriophage origin of replication; arrow indicates direction of (+) strand synthesis
   5068..5172    +  promoter       AmpR promoter: bla
   5173..6033    +  CDS            AmpR: β-lactamase; bla; confers resistance to ampicillin, carbenicillin, and related antibiotics
   6204..6792    +  rep_origin     ori: high-copy-number ColE1/pMB1/pBR322/pUC origin of replication
   6975..7031    +  CDS            lacI (fragment): lac repressor; lacI; The lac repressor binds to the lac operator to inhibit transcription in E. coli. This inhibition can be relieved by adding lactose or isopropyl-β-D-thiogalactopyranoside (IPTG).
   7025..7158    -  repeat_region  AAV2 ITR: inverted terminal repeat of adeno-associated virus serotype 2 inverted
