[The description below was written by a language model from this plasmid's Addgene catalogue record and pLannotate feature annotations shown in this document.]
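Description:
AAV-hSyn-PiGM-Iq(D387A eGFP) is a recombinant AAV2 transfer plasmid for producing viral vectors that express a light-insensitive version of the PiGM-Iq optogenetic system in neurons. The bacterial portion carries a high-copy ColE1/pUC-type origin, an f1 origin and an ampicillin resistance gene with its own promoter. Two AAV2 inverted terminal repeats flank the expression cassette and provide the signals for replication and packaging of the intervening DNA into AAV particles. Such repeats are prone to rearrangement, consistent with the recombination-deficient growth strain listed in the record.

In the sequenced orientation the cassette lies on the reverse strand. The human synapsin I promoter drives pan-neuronal expression of a synthetic insert of about 3.4 kb. It begins with a human RGS2 fragment (the record notes truncation of residues 1–53), followed by the photolyase homology region of Arabidopsis CRY2. After an unannotated gap comes the N-terminal fragment of CIB1 (CIBN), then EGFP and a short K-Ras C-terminal fragment, which typically serves as a membrane-targeting motif, consistent with the depositor's description of a membrane EGFP marker. The record does not state how the two halves are separated. WPRE fragments and SV40 polyadenylation signal fragments follow the coding region to support transcript stability and 3′ end processing.

RGS2 accelerates GTP hydrolysis by G alpha subunits, notably Gq. The design therefore appears intended to recruit RGS2 to membrane-anchored CIBN through blue-light-induced CRY2–CIBN binding, although the record does not spell out this mechanism. Here CRY2PHR carries the D387A mutation, which the depositor describes as light insensitive. This makes the construct a negative control for the functional PiGM-Iq system, with EGFP marking expressing cells.
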