Addgene plasmid #221603: AAV-hSyn-PiGM-Iq(D387A eGFP)
Purpose: A recombinant AAV2 plasmid encoding the light insensitive PiGM-Iq system with CRY2PHR(D387A), CIBN and EGFP as expression marker. hSynapsin promoter for panneuronal expression.
Depositing lab: John Lin.
Backbone
  Vector backbone: AAV
  Backbone size w/o insert (bp): 4182
  Vector type: AAV
Growth in bacteria
  Bacterial resistance: Ampicillin, 100 μg/mL
  Growth temperature: 37°C
  Growth strain: NEB Stable
  Copy number: Unknown
Gene/Insert
  Gene/Insert name: PiGM-Iq (D387A, eGFP)
  Species: Synthetic
  Insert size (bp): 3435
  Mutation: RGS2 1-53 truncation, CRYPHR D387A
  Promoter: Human Synapsin
  Cloning method: Restriction Enzyme; 5′ cloning site BamHI (not destroyed); 3′ cloning site XbaI (not destroyed)
Terms and licenses: Academic/Nonprofit Terms; Industry Terms: Not Available to Industry
Depositor comments: Negative control PiGM-Iq system using light insensitive CRY2PHR (D387A). Membrane EGFP as expression marker. hSyn promoter.
How to cite: AAV-hSyn-PiGM-Iq(D387A eGFP) was a gift from John Lin (Addgene plasmid # 221603 ; http://n2t.net/addgene:221603 ; RRID:Addgene_221603)
